>Addgene plasmid #74799 | pGWB405 | depositor full sequence | sequence record 141479 | pGWB405 sequence 12414 bps
TTTCACGCCCTTTTAAATATCCGATTATTCTAATAAACGCTCTTTTCTCTTAGGTTTACCCGCCAATATA
TCCTGTCAAACACTGATAGTTTAAACTGAAGGCGGGAAACGACAATCTGATCCAAGCTCAAGCTGCTCTA
GCATTCGCCATTCAGGCTGCGCAACTGTTGGGAAGGGCGATCGGTGCGGGCCTCTTCGCTATTACGCCAG
CTGGCGAAAGGGGGATGTGCTGCAAGGCGATTAAGTTGGGTAACGCCAGGGTTTTCCCAGTCACGACGTT
GTAAAACGACGGCCAGTGCCAAGCTTGCATGCCTGCAGGTCCCCAGATTAGCCTTTTCAATTTCAGAAAG
AATGCTAACCCACAGATGGTTAGAGAGGCTTACGCAGCAGGTCTCATCAAGACGATCTACCCGAGCAATA
ATCTCCAGGAAATCAAATACCTTCCCAAGAAGGTTAAAGATGCAGTCAAAAGATTCAGGACTAACTGCAT
CAAGAACACAGAGAAAGATATATTTCTCAAGATCAGAAGTACTATTCCAGTATGGACGATTCAAGGCTTG
CTTCACAAACCAAGGCAAGTAATAGAGATTGGAGTCTCTAAAAAGGTAGTTCCCACTGAATCAAAGGCCA
TGGAGTCAAAGATTCAAATAGAGGACCTAACAGAACTCGCCGTAAAGACTGGCGAACAGTTCATACAGAG
TCTCTTACGACTCAATGACAAGAAGAAAATCTTCGTCAACATGGTGGAGCACGACACACTTGTCTACTCC
AAAAATATCAAAGATACAGTCTCAGAAGACCAAAGGGCAATTGAGACTTTTCAACAAAGGGTAATATCCG
GAAACCTCCTCGGATTCCATTGCCCAGCTATCTGTCACTTTATTGTGAAGATAGTGGAAAAGGAAGGTGG
CTCCTACAAATGCCATCATTGCGATAAAGGAAAGGCCATCGTTGAAGATGCCTCTGCCGACAGTGGTCCC
AAAGATGGACCCCCACCCACGAGGAGCATCGTGGAAAAAGAAGACGTTCCAACCACGTCTTCAAAGCAAG
TGGATTGATGTGATATCTCCACTGACGTAAGGGATGACGCACAATCCCACTATCCTTCGCAAGACCCTTC
CTCTATATAAGGAAGTTCATTTCATTTGGAGAGAACACGGGGGACTCTAGAGTTATCAACAAGTTTGTAC
AAAAAAGCTGAACGAGAAACGTAAAATGATATAAATATCAATATATTAAATTAGATTTTGCATAAAAAAC
AGACTACATAATACTGTAAAACACAACATATCCAGTCACTATGGCGGCCCCTCGAGGGGCCGCATTAGGC
ACCCCAGGCTTTACACTTTATGCTTCCGGCTCGTATAATGTGTGGATTTTGAGTTAGGATCCGTCGAGAT
TTTCAGGAGCTAAGGAAGCTAAAATGGAGAAAAAAATCACTGGATATACCACCGTTGATATATCCCAATG
GCATCGTAAAGAACATTTTGAGGCATTTCAGTCAGTTGCTCAATGTACCTATAACCAGACCGTTCAGCTG
GATATTACGGCCTTTTTAAAGACCGTAAAGAAAAATAAGCACAAGTTTTATCCGGCCTTTATTCACATTC
TTGCCCGCCTGATGAATGCTCATCCGGAATTCCGTATGGCAATGAAAGACGGTGAGCTGGTGATATGGGA
TAGTGTTCACCCTTGTTACACCGTTTTCCATGAGCAAACTGAAACGTTTTCATCGCTCTGGAGTGAATAC
CACGACGATTTCCGGCAGTTTCTACACATATATTCGCAAGATGTGGCGTGTTACGGTGAAAACCTGGCCT
ATTTCCCTAAAGGGTTTATTGAGAATATGTTTTTCGTCTCAGCCAATCCCTGGGTGAGTTTCACCAGTTT
TGATTTAAACGTGGCCAATATGGACAACTTCTTCGCCCCCGTTTTCACCATGGGCAAATATTATACGCAA
GGCGACAAGGTGCTGATGCCGCTGGCGATTCAGGTTCATCATGCCGTTTGTGATGGCTTCCATGTCGGCA
GAATGCTTAATGAATTACAACAGTACTGCGATGAGTGGCAGGGCGGGGCGTAATCTAGAGGATCCGGCTT
ACTAAAAGCCAGATAACAGTATGCGTATTTGCGCGCTGATTTTTGCGGTATAAGAATATATACTGATATG
TATACCCGAAGTATGTCAAAAAGAGGTATGCTATGAAGCAGCGTATTACAGTGACAGTTGACAGCGACAG
CTATCAGTTGCTCAAGGCATATATGATGTCAATATCTCCGGTCTGGTAAGCACAACCATGCAGAATGAAG
CCCGTCGTCTGCGTGCCGAACGCTGGAAAGCGGAAAATCAGGAAGGGATGGCTGAGGTCGCCCGGTTTAT
TGAAATGAACGGCTCTTTTGCTGACGAGAACAGGGGCTGGTGAAATGCAGTTTAAGGTTTACACCTATAA
AAGAGAGAGCCGTTATCGTCTGTTTGTGGATGTACAGAGTGATATTATTGACACGCCCGGGCGACGGATG
GTGATCCCCCTGGCCAGTGCACGTCTGCTGTCAGATAAAGTCCCCCGTGAACTTTACCCGGTGGTGCATA
TCGGGGATGAAAGCTGGCGCATGATGACCACCGATATGGCCAGTGTGCCGGTCTCCGTTATCGGGGAAGA
AGTGGCTGATCTCAGCCACCGCGAAAATGACATCAAAAACGCCATTAACCTGATGTTCTGGGGAATATAA
ATGTCAGGCTCCCTTATACACAGCCAGTCTGCAGGTCGACCATAGTGACTGGATATGTTGTGTTTTACAG
TATTATGTAGTCTGTTTTTTATGCAAAATCTAATTTAATATATTGATATTTATATCATTTTACGTTTCTC
GTTCAGCTTTCTTGTACAAAGTGGTTCGATCTAGAGGATCCATGGTGAGCAAGGGCGAGGAGCTGTTCAC
CGGGGTGGTGCCCATCCTGGTCGAGCTGGACGGCGACGTGAACGGCCACAAGTTCAGCGTGTCCGGCGAG
GGCGAGGGCGATGCCACCTACGGCAAGCTGACCCTGAAGTTCATCTGCACCACCGGCAAGCTGCCCGTGC
CCTGGCCCACCCTCGTGACCACCTTCACCTACGGCGTGCAGTGCTTCAGCCGCTACCCCGACCACATGAA
GCAGCACGACTTCTTCAAGTCCGCCATGCCCGAAGGCTACGTCCAGGAGCGCACCATCTTCTTCAAGGAC
GACGGCAACTACAAGACCCGCGCCGAGGTGAAGTTCGAGGGCGACACCCTGGTGAACCGCATCGAGCTGA
AGGGCATCGACTTCAAGGAGGACGGCAACATCCTGGGGCACAAGCTGGAGTACAACTACAACAGCCACAA
CGTCTATATCATGGCCGACAAGCAGAAGAACGGCATCAAGGTGAACTTCAAGATCCGCCACAACATCGAG
GACGGCAGCGTGCAGCTCGCCGACCACTACCAGCAGAACACCCCCATCGGCGACGGCCCCGTGCTGCTGC
CCGACAACCACTACCTGAGCACCCAGTCCGCCCTGAGCAAAGACCCCAACGAGAAGCGCGATCACATGGT
CCTGCTGGAGTTCGTGACCGCCGCCGGGATCACTCACGGCATGGACGAGCTGTACAAGTAAAGCGGCCCG
AGCTCGAATTTCCCCGATCGTTCAAACATTTGGCAATAAAGTTTCTTAAGATTGAATCCTGTTGCCGGTC
TTGCGATGATTATCATATAATTTCTGTTGAATTACGTTAAGCATGTAATAATTAACATGTAATGCATGAC
GTTATTTATGAGATGGGTTTTTATGATTAGAGTCCCGCAATTATACATTTAATACGCGATAGAAAACAAA
ATATAGCGCGCAAACTAGGATAAATTATCGCGCGCGGTGTCATCTATGTTACTAGATCGGGAATTGGTTC
CGGAACCAATTCGTAATCATGGTCATAGCTGTTTCCTGTGTGAAATTGTTATCCGCTCACAATTCCACAC
AACATACGAGCCGGAAGCATAAAGTGTAAAGCCTGGGGTGCCTAATGAGTGAGCTAACTCACATTAGGCT
GAATTAGGCGCGCCTATTTCTGAATTCCCGATCTAGTAACATAGATGACACCGCGCGCGATAATTTATCC
TAGTTTGCGCGCTATATTTTGTTTTCTATCGCGTATTAAATGTATAATTGCGGGACTCTAATCATAAAAA
CCCATCTCATAAATAACGTCATGCATTACATGTTAATTATTACATGCTTAACGTAATTCAACAGAAATTA
TATGATAATCATCGCAAGACCGGCAACAGGATTCAATCTTAAGAAACTTTATTGCCAAATGTTTGAACGA
TCGGGGATCATCCGGGTCTGTGGCGGGAACTCCACGAAAATATCCGAACGCAGCAAGATATCGCGGTGCA
TCTCGGTCTTGCCTGGGCAGTCGCCGCCGACGCCGTTGATGTGGACGCCGGGCCCGATCATATTGTCGCT
CAGGATCGTGGCGTTGTGCTTGTCGGCCGTTGCTGTCGTAATGATATCGGCACCTTCGACCGCCTGTTCC
GCAGAGATCCCGTGGGCGAAGAACTCCAGCATGAGATCCCCGCGCTGGAGGATCATCCAGCCGGCGTCCC
GGAAAACGATTCCGAAGCCCAACCTTTCATAGAAGGCGGCGGTGGAATCGAAATCTCGTGATGGCAGGTT
GGGCGTCGCTTGGTCGGTCATTTCGAACCCCAGAGTCCCGCTCAGAAGAACTCGTCAAGAAGGCGATAGA
AGGCGATGCGCTGCGAATCGGGAGCGGCGATACCGTAAAGCACGAGGAAGCGGTCAGCCCATTCGCCGCC
AAGCTCTTCAGCAATATCACGGGTAGCCAACGCTATGTCCTGATAGCGGTCCGCCACACCCAGCCGGCCA
CAGTCGATGAATCCAGAAAAGCGGCCATTTTCCACCATGATATTCGGCAAGCAGGCATCGCCATGGGTCA
CGACGAGATCATCGCCGTCGGGCATGCGCGCCTTGAGCCTGGCGAACAGTTCGGCTGGCGCGAGCCCCTG
ATGCTCTTCGTCCAGATCATCCTGATCGACAAGACCGGCTTCCATCCGAGTACGTGCTCGCTCGATGCGA
TGTTTCGCTTGGTGGTCGAATGGGCAGGTAGCCGGATCAAGCGTATGCAGCCGCCGCATTGCATCAGCCA
TGATGGATACTTTCTCGGCAGGAGCAAGGTGAGATGACAGGAGATCCTGCCCCGGCACTTCGCCCAATAG
CAGCCAGTCCCTTCCCGCTTCAGTGACAACGTCGAGCACAGCTGCGCAAGGAACGCCCGTCGTGGCCAGC
CACGATAGCCGCGCTGCCTCGTCCTGCAGTTCATTCAGGGCACCGGACAGGTCGGTCTTGACAAAAAGAA
CCGGGCGCCCCTGCGCTGACAGCCGGAACACGGCGGCATCAGAGCAGCCGATTGTCTGTTGTGCCCAGTC
ATAGCCGAATAGCCTCTCCACCCAAGCGGCCGGAGAACCTGCGTGCAATCCATCTTGTTCAATCATGCGA
AACGATCCAGATCCGGTGCAGATTATTTGGATTGAGAGTGAATATGAGACTCTAATTGGATACCGAGGGG
AATTTATGGAACGTCAGTGGAGCATTTTTGACAAGAAATATTTGCTAGCTGATAGTGACCTTAGGCGACT
TTTGAACGCGCAATAATGGTTTCTGACGTATGTGCTTAGCTCATTAAACTCCAGAAACCCGCGGCTGAGT
GGCTCCTTCAACGTTGCGGTTCTGTCAGTTCCAAACGTAAAACGGCTTGTCCCGCGTCATCGGCGGGGGT
CATAACGTGACTCCCTTAATTCTCCGCTCATGATGAATTCAGAAATAAATTCAGCCTAATTCGGCGTTAA
TTCAGTACATTAAAAACGTCCGCAATGTGTTATTAAGTTGTCTAAGCGTCAATTTGTTTACACCACAATA
TATCCTGCCACCAGCCAGCCAACAGCTCCCCGACCGGCAGCTCGGCACAAAATCACCACTCGATACAGGC
AGCCCATCAGTCCGGGACGGCGTCAGCGGGAGAGCCGTTGTAAGGCGGCAGACTTTGCTCATGTTACCGA
TGCTATTCGGAAGAACGGCAACTAAGCTGCCGGGTTTGAAACACGGATGATCTCGCGGAGGGTAGCATGT
TGATTGTAACGATGACAGAGCGTTGCTGCCTGTGATCAATTCGGGCACGAACCCAGTGGACATAAGCCTG
TTCGGTTCGTAAGCTGTAATGCAAGTAGCGTATGCGCTCACGCAACTGGTCCAGAACCTTGACCGAACGC
AGCGGTGGTAACGGCGCAGTGGCGGTTTTCATGGCTTGTTATGACTGTTTTTTTGGGGTACAGTCTATGC
CTCGGGCATCCAAGCAGCAAGCGCGTTACGCCGTGGGTCGATGTTTGATGTTATGGAGCAGCAACGATGT
TACGCAGCAGGGCAGTCGCCCTAAAACAAAGTTAAACATCATGGGGGAAGCGGTGATCGCCGAAGTATCG
ACTCAACTATCAGAGGTAGTTGGCGTCATCGAGCGCCATCTCGAACCGACGTTGCTGGCCGTACATTTGT
ACGGCTCCGCAGTGGATGGCGGCCTGAAGCCACACAGTGATATTGATTTGCTGGTTACGGTGACCGTAAG
GCTTGATGAAACAACGCGGCGAGCTTTGATCAACGACCTTTTGGAAACTTCGGCTTCCCCTGGAGAGAGC
GAGATTCTCCGCGCTGTAGAAGTCACCATTGTTGTGCACGACGACATCATTCCGTGGCGTTATCCAGCTA
AGCGCGAACTGCAATTTGGAGAATGGCAGCGCAATGACATTCTTGCAGGTATCTTCGAGCCAGCCACGAT
CGACATTGATCTGGCTATCTTGCTGACAAAAGCAAGAGAACATAGCGTTGCCTTGGTAGGTCCAGCGGCG
GAGGAACTCTTTGATCCGGTTCCTGAACAGGATCTATTTGAGGCGCTAAATGAAACCTTAACGCTATGGA
ACTCGCCGCCCGACTGGGCTGGCGATGAGCGAAATGTAGTGCTTACGTTGTCCCGCATTTGGTACAGCGC
AGTAACCGGCAAAATCGCGCCGAAGGATGTCGCTGCCGACTGGGCAATGGAGCGCCTGCCGGCCCAGTAT
CAGCCCGTCATACTTGAAGCTAGACAGGCTTATCTTGGACAAGAAGAAGATCGCTTGGCCTCGCGCGCAG
ATCAGTTGGAAGAATTTGTCCACTACGTGAAAGGCGAGATCACCAAGGTAGTCGGCAAATAATGTCTAGC
TAGAAATTCGTTCAAGCCGACGCCGCTTCGCGGCGCGGCTTAACTCAAGCGTTAGATGCACTAAGCACAT
AATTGCTCACAGCCAAACTATCAGGTCAAGTCTGCTTTTATTATTTTTAAGCGTGCATAATAAGCCCTAC
ACAAATTGGGAGATATATCATGCATGACCAAAATCCCTTAACGTGAGTTTTCGTTCCACTGAGCGTCAGA
CCCCGTAGAAAAGATCAAAGGATCTTCTTGAGATCCTTTTTTTCTGCGCGTAATCTGCTGCTTGCAAACA
AAAAAACCACCGCTACCAGCGGTGGTTTGTTTGCCGGATCAAGAGCTACCAACTCTTTTTCCGAAGGTAA
CTGGCTTCAGCAGAGCGCAGATACCAAATACTGTCCTTCTAGTGTAGCCGTAGTTAGGCCACCACTTCAA
GAACTCTGTAGCACCGCCTACATACCTCGCTCTGCTAATCCTGTTACCAGTGGCTGCTGCCAGTGGCGAT
AAGTCGTGTCTTACCGGGTTGGACTCAAGACGATAGTTACCGGATAAGGCGCAGCGGTCGGGCTGAACGG
GGGGTTCGTGCACACAGCCCAGCTTGGAGCGAACGACCTACACCGAACTGAGATACCTACAGCGTGAGCT
ATGAGAAAGCGCCACGCTTCCCGAAGGGAGAAAGGCGGACAGGTATCCGGTAAGCGGCAGGGTCGGAACA
GGAGAGCGCACGAGGGAGCTTCCAGGGGGAAACGCCTGGTATCTTTATAGTCCTGTCGGGTTTCGCCACC
TCTGACTTGAGCGTCGATTTTTGTGATGCTCGTCAGGGGGGCGGAGCCTATGGAAAAACGCCAGCAACGC
GGCCTTTTTACGGTTCCTGGCCTTTTGCTGGCCTTTTGCTCACATGTTCTTTCCTGCGTTATCCCCTGAT
TCTGTGGATAACCGTATTACCGCCTTTGAGTGAGCTGATACCGCTCGCCGCAGCCGAACGACCGAGCGCA
GCGAGTCAGTGAGCGAGGAAGCGGAAGAGCGCCTGATGCGGTATTTTCTCCTTACGCATCTGTGCGGTAT
TTCACACCGCATATGGTGCACTCTCAGTACAATCTGCTCTGATGCCGCATAGTTAAGCCAGTATACACTC
CGCTATCGCTACGTGACTGGGTCATGGCTGCGCCCCGACACCCGCCAACACCCGCTGACGCGCCCTGACG
GGCTTGTCTGCTCCCGGCATCCGCTTACAGACAAGCTGTGACCGTCTCCGGGAGCTGCATGTGTCAGAGG
TTTTCACCGTCATCACCGAAACGCGCGAGGCAGGGTGCCTTGATGTGGGCGCCGGCGGTCGAGTGGCGAC
GGCGCGGCTTGTCCGCGCCCTGGTAGATTGCCTGGCCGTAGGCCAGCCATTTTTGAGCGGCCAGCGGCCG
CGATAGGCCGACGCGAAGCGGCGGGGCGTAGGGAGCGCAGCGACCGAAGGGTAGGCGCTTTTTGCAGCTC
TTCGGCTGTGCGCTGGCCAGACAGTTATGCACAGGCCAGGCGGGTTTTAAGAGTTTTAATAAGTTTTAAA
GAGTTTTAGGCGGAAAAATCGCCTTTTTTCTCTTTTATATCAGTCACTTACATGTGTGACCGGTTCCCAA
TGTACGGCTTTGGGTTCCCAATGTACGGGTTCCGGTTCCCAATGTACGGCTTTGGGTTCCCAATGTACGT
GCTATCCACAGGAAAGAGACCTTTTCGACCTTTTTCCCCTGCTAGGGCAATTTGCCCTAGCATCTGCTCC
GTACATTAGGAACCGGCGGATGCTTCGCCCTCGATCAGGTTGCGGTAGCGCATGACTAGGATCGGGCCAG
CCTGCCCCGCCTCCTCCTTCAAATCGTACTCCGGCAGGTCATTTGACCCGATCAGCTTGCGCACGGTGAA
ACAGAACTTCTTGAACTCTCCGGCGCTGCCACTGCGTTCGTAGATCGTCTTGAACAACCATCTGGCTTCT
GCCTTGCCTGCGGCGCGGCGTGCCAGGCGGTAGAGAAAACGGCCGATGCCGGGATCGATCAAAAAGTAAT
CGGGGTGAACCGTCAGCACGTCCGGGTTCTTGCCTTCTGTGATCTCGCGGTACATCCAATCAGCTAGCTC
GATCTCGATGTACTCCGGCCGCCCGGTTTCGCTCTTTACGATCTTGTAGCGGCTAATCAAGGCTTCACCC
TCGGATACCGTCACCAGGCGGCCGTTCTTGGCCTTCTTCGTACGCTGCATGGCAACGTGCGTGGTGTTTA
ACCGAATGCAGGTTTCTACCAGGTCGTCTTTCTGCTTTCCGCCATCGGCTCGCCGGCAGAACTTGAGTAC
GTCCGCAACGTGTGGACGGAACACGCGGCCGGGCTTGTCTCCCTTCCCTTCCCGGTATCGGTTCATGGAT
TCGGTTAGATGGGAAACCGCCATCAGTACCAGGTCGTAATCCCACACACTGGCCATGCCGGCCGGCCCTG
CGGAAACCTCTACGTGCCCGTCTGGAAGCTCGTAGCGGATCACCTCGCCAGCTCGTCGGTCACGCTTCGA
CAGACGGAAAACGGCCACGTCCATGATGCTGCGACTATCGCGGGTGCCCACGTCATAGAGCATCGGAACG
AAAAAATCTGGTTGCTCGTCGCCCTTGGGCGGCTTCCTAATCGACGGCGCACCGGCTGCCGGCGGTTGCC
GGGATTCTTTGCGGATTCGATCAGCGGCCGCTTGCCACGATTCACCGGGGCGTGCTTCTGCCTCGATGCG
TTGCCGCTGGGCGGCCTGCGCGGCCTTCAACTTCTCCACCAGGTCATCACCCAGCGCCGCGCCGATTTGT
ACCGGGCCGGATGGTTTGCGACCGCTCACGCCGATTCCTCGGGCTTGGGGGTTCCAGTGCCATTGCAGGG
CCGGCAGACAACCCAGCCGCTTACGCCTGGCCAACCGCCCGTTCCTCCACACATGGGGCATTCCACGGCG
TCGGTGCCTGGTTGTTCTTGATTTTCCATGCCGCCTCCTTTAGCCGCTAAAATTCATCTACTCATTTATT
CATTTGCTCATTTACTCTGGTAGCTGCGCGATGTATTCAGATAGCAGCTCGGTAATGGTCTTGCCTTGGC
GTACCGCGTACATCTTCAGCTTGGTGTGATCCTCCGCCGGCAACTGAAAGTTGACCCGCTTCATGGCTGG
CGTGTCTGCCAGGCTGGCCAACGTTGCAGCCTTGCTGCTGCGTGCGCTCGGACGGCCGGCACTTAGCGTG
TTTGTGCTTTTGCTCATTTTCTCTTTACCTCATTAACTCAAATGAGTTTTGATTTAATTTCAGCGGCCAG
CGCCTGGACCTCGCGGGCAGCGTCGCCCTCGGGTTCTGATTCAAGAACGGTTGTGCCGGCGGCGGCAGTG
CCTGGGTAGCTCACGCGCTGCGTGATACGGGACTCAAGAATGGGCAGCTCGTACCCGGCCAGCGCCTCGG
CAACCTCACCGCCGATGCGCGTGCCTTTGATCGCCCGCGACACGACAAAGGCCGCTTGTAGCCTTCCATC
CGTGACCTCAATGCGCTGCTTAACCAGCTCCACCAGGTCGGCGGTGGCCCATATGTCGTAAGGGCTTGGC
TGCACCGGAATCAGCACGAAGTCGGCTGCCTTGATCGCGGACACAGCCAAGTCCGCCGCCTGGGGCGCTC
CGTCGATCACTACGAAGTCGCGCCGGCCGATGGCCTTCACGTCGCGGTCAATCGTCGGGCGGTCGATGCC
GACAACGGTTAGCGGTTGATCTTCCCGCACGGCCGCCCAATCGCGGGCACTGCCCTGGGGATCGGAATCG
ACTAACAGAACATCGGCCCCGGCGAGTTGCAGGGCGCGGGCTAGATGGGTTGCGATGGTCGTCTTGCCTG
ACCCGCCTTTCTGGTTAAGTACAGCGATAACCTTCATGCGTTCCCCTTGCGTATTTGTTTATTTACTCAT
CGCATCATATACGCAGCGACCGCATGACGCAAGCTGTTTTACTCAAATACACATCACCTTTTTAGACGGC
GGCGCTCGGTTTCTTCAGCGGCCAAGCTGGCCGGCCAGGCCGCCAGCTTGGCATCAGACAAACCGGCCAG
GATTTCATGCAGCCGCACGGTTGAGACGTGCGCGGGCGGCTCGAACACGTACCCGGCCGCGATCATCTCC
GCCTCGATCTCTTCGGTAATGAAAAACGGTTCGTCCTGGCCGTCCTGGTGCGGTTTCATGCTTGTTCCTC
TTGGCGTTCATTCTCGGCGGCCGCCAGGGCGTCGGCCTCGGTCAATGCGTCCTCACGGAAGGCACCGCGC
CGCCTGGCCTCGGTGGGCGTCACTTCCTCGCTGCGCTCAAGTGCGCGGTACAGGGTCGAGCGATGCACGC
CAAGCAGTGCAGCCGCCTCTTTCACGGTGCGGCCTTCCTGGTCGATCAGCTCGCGGGCGTGCGCGATCTG
TGCCGGGGTGAGGGTAGGGCGGGGGCCAAACTTCACGCCTCGGGCCTTGGCGGCCTCGCGCCCGCTCCGG
GTGCGGTCGATGATTAGGGAACGCTCGAACTCGGCAATGCCGGCGAACACGGTCAACACCATGCGGCCGG
CCGGCGTGGTGGTGTCGGCCCACGGCTCTGCCAGGCTACGCAGGCCCGCGCCGGCCTCCTGGATGCGCTC
GGCAATGTCCAGTAGGTCGCGGGTGCTGCGGGCCAGGCGGTCTAGCCTGGTCACTGTCACAACGTCGCCA
GGGCGTAGGTGGTCAAGCATCCTGGCCAGCTCCGGGCGGTCGCGCCTGGTGCCGGTGATCTTCTCGGAAA
ACAGCTTGGTGCAGCCGGCCGCGTGCAGTTCGGCCCGTTGGTTGGTCAAGTCCTGGTCGTCGGTGCTGAC
GCGGGCATAGCCCAGCAGGCCAGCGGCGGCGCTCTTGTTCATGGCGTAATGTCTCCGGTTCTAGTCGCAA
GTATTCTACTTTATGCGACTAAAACACGCGACAAGAAAACGCCAGGAAAAGGGCAGGGCGGCAGCCTGTC
GCGTAACTTAGGACTTGTGCGACATGTCGTTTTCAGAAGACGGCTGCACTGAACGTCAGAAGCCGACTGC
ACTATAGCAGCGGAGGGGTTGGATCAAAGTACTTTGATCCCGAGGGGAACCCTGTGGTTGGCATGCACAT
ACAAATGGACGAACGGATAAACCT
Features (pLannotate 1.2.2; 32 found; start..end, strand, type, name):
     54..78      -  misc_feature   RB T-DNA repeat: right border repeat from nopaline C58 T-DNA
    144..298     -  CDS            lacZα (fragment): LacZα fragment of β-galactosidase; lacZ fragment
    301..321     -  misc_feature   MCS (fragment): pUC18/19 multiple cloning site
    812..1153    +  promoter       CaMV 35S promoter: strong constitutive promoter from cauliflower mosaic virus
   1179..1303    +  protein_bind   attR1: mutant version of attR; recombination site for the Gateway® LR reaction LR Clonase™
   1340..1370    +  promoter       lac UV5 promoter: E. coli lac promoter with an "up" mutation
   1394..1423    +  promoter       cat promoter (fragment): promoter of the E. coli cat gene encoding chloramphenicol acetyltransferase
   1424..2083    +  CDS            CmR: chloramphenicol acetyltransferase; cat; confers resistance to chloramphenicol
   2262..2420    +  CDS            ccdA (fragment): CCDA_ECO57 - Also known as H, letA. Experimental evidence at protein level: Swiss-Prot protein existence level 1. Antitoxin component of a type II toxin-antitoxin (TA) system which inhibits the post-segregational killing (PSK) of plasmid-free cells, also referred to as a plasmid addiction system. Binds to and blocks the activity of CcdB; will also remove bound CcdB protein from the CcdB-GyrA complex by forming a CcdA-CcdB complex, a process termed rejuvenation. Functions as a transcriptional corepressor for the ccdAB operon, repression also requires CcdB (By similarity). From Escherichia coli
   2425..2730    +  CDS            ccdB: CcdB, a bacterial toxin that poisons DNA gyrase; ccdB; Plasmids containing the ccdB gene cannot be propagated in standard E. coli strains.
   2771..2895    -  protein_bind   attR2: mutant version of attR; recombination site for the Gateway® LR reaction LR Clonase™
   2912..3631    +  CDS            EGFP: the original enhanced GFP (Yang et al., 1996) mammalian codon-optimized
   3656..3908    +  terminator     NOS terminator: nopaline synthase terminator and poly(A) signal
   3964..3986    -  protein_bind   lac operator (fragment): The lac repressor binds to the lac operator to inhibit transcription in E. coli. This inhibition can be relieved by adding lactose or isopropyl-β-D-thiogalactopyranoside (IPTG). lac repressor encoded by lacI
   3990..4020    -  promoter       lac promoter: promoter for the E. coli lac operon
   4035..4056    -  protein_bind   CAP binding site: CAP binding activates transcription in the presence of cAMP. E. coli catabolite activator protein
   4090..4342    -  terminator     NOS terminator: nopaline synthase terminator and poly(A) signal
   4349..4555    -  CDS            ocd (fragment): OCD_AGRFC - Experimental evidence at protein level: Swiss-Prot protein existence level 1. Catalyzes the conversion of L-ornithine into L-proline with release of ammonia. Is involved in the utilization of nopaline, a catabolic pathway that proceeds through L-arginine and L-ornithine to L-proline. Nopaline is a predominant opine in plant cells transformed with Ti plasmid pTiC58. From Agrobacterium fabrum (strain C58 / ATCC 33970) (Agrobacterium tumefaciens (strain C58)).
   4562..4711    -  CDS            ble (fragment): BLE_KLEPN - Experimental evidence at protein level: Swiss-Prot protein existence level 1. Binding protein with a strong affinity to the bleomycin family of antibiotics. Binds to CL990; an antimitotic-antibiotic compound. From Klebsiella pneumoniae.
   4732..5526    -  CDS            NeoR/KanR: aminoglycoside phosphotransferase from Tn5; aph(3')-II (or nptII); confers resistance to neomycin, kanamycin, and G418 (Geneticin®)
   5547..5730    -  promoter       NOS promoter: nopaline synthase promoter NOS promoter
   5936..5960    -  misc_feature   LB T-DNA repeat: left border repeat from nopaline C58 T-DNA
   6219..6242    +  promoter       Pc promoter (fragment): intI1 (promoter lies within the coding sequence); class 1 integron promoter
   6418..6474    +  CDS            GmR (fragment): gentamycin acetyltransferase; aacC1; confers resistance to gentamycin
   6485..7272    +  CDS            SmR (fragment): aminoglycoside adenylyltransferase (Murphy, 1985); aadA; confers resistance to spectinomycin and streptomycin
   7518..8106    +  rep_origin     ori: high-copy-number ColE1/pMB1/pBR322/pUC origin of replication
   8292..8432    -  misc_feature   bom: basis of mobility region from pBR322
   8534..8573    -  CDS            rop (fragment): Rop protein, which maintains plasmids at low copy number; rop
   8776..8970    -  rep_origin     pVS1 oriV: origin of replication for the Pseudomonas plasmid pVS1 (Heeb et al., 2000)
   9036..10109   -  CDS            pVS1 RepA: replication protein from the Pseudomonas plasmid pVS1 (Heeb et al., 2000)
  10538..11167   -  CDS            pVS1 StaA: stability protein from the Pseudomonas plasmid pVS1 (Heeb et al., 2000)
  11727..12128   -  CDS            Y4CG_SINFN (fragment): Protein inferred from homology: Swiss-Prot protein existence level 3. From Sinorhizobium fredii (strain NBRC 101917 / NGR234).
