[The description below was written by a language model from this plasmid's Addgene catalogue record and pLannotate feature annotations shown in this document.]
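Description:
pGWB405 is an empty Gateway-compatible binary vector for Agrobacterium-mediated plant transformation, built on the pPZP221 backbone and designed to express a gene of interest as a C-terminal fusion to sGFP under the CaMV 35S promoter. The backbone carries a ColE1/pBR322-type origin with the bom mobilisation region for high-copy propagation in E. coli, and the pVS1 oriV, RepA and StaA functions for replication and stable maintenance in Agrobacterium. Bacterial selection relies on the aadA spectinomycin/streptomycin resistance gene in the backbone. The Gateway cassette adds chloramphenicol resistance, and because it also encodes the gyrase toxin CcdB, the unrecombined vector must be kept in a ccdB-tolerant strain.

Between the nopaline-type right and left T-DNA borders, the 35S promoter is followed by an attR1–CmR–ccdB–attR2 destination cassette, then a GFP coding sequence and a NOS terminator. The automated feature table labels this GFP as EGFP, whereas the catalogue entry describes it as sGFP. An LR recombination with an entry clone replaces the CmR/ccdB segment with the open reading frame of interest, and loss of ccdB provides counter-selection against unrecombined vector in standard strains. To read through into GFP, the incoming insert would need to lack a stop codon and be in frame. Adjacent to the left border sits a NOS promoter–NPTII–NOS terminator unit, which replaced the original gentamicin marker of pPZP221 and confers kanamycin resistance on transformed plant tissue. Small lacZα, ble, ocd and GmR fragments in the annotation appear to be remnants of earlier cloning steps. The vector is intended for constitutive expression of GFP-tagged proteins in transgenic plants, for example to examine subcellular localisation.
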