Addgene plasmid #74799: pGWB405
Purpose: (Empty Backbone) Gateway cloning compatible binary vector for C-terminal fusion with sGFP (CaMV35S promoter).
Depositing lab: Tsuyoshi Nakagawa. Depositing organization: Shimane University. Publication: Improved Gateway binary vectors: high-performance vectors for creation of fusion constructs in transgenic analysis of plants. Nakagawa T, Suzuki T, Murata S, Nakamura S, Hino T, Maeo K, Tabata R, Kawai T, Tanaka K, Niwa Y, Watanabe Y, Nakamura K, Kimura T, Ishiguro S. Biosci Biotechnol Biochem. 2007 Aug;71(8):2095-100. Epub 2007 Aug 7. 10.1271/bbb.70216 PubMed 17690442.
Backbone
  Vector backbone: pPZP221
  Backbone manufacturer: Hajdukiewicz P., Svab Z. and Maliga P.
  Backbone size (bp): 8500
  Modifications to backbone: gentamycin-resistant marker was removed and kanamycin-resistant marker (NOS promoter:NPTII:NOS terminator) was inserted.
  Vector type: Plant Expression
  Promoter: CaMV35S
  Selectable markers: Kanamycin
Growth in bacteria
  Bacterial resistance: Chloramphenicol and Spectinomycin, 25 & 50 μg/mL
  Growth temperature: 37°C
  Growth strain: ccdB Survival
  Copy number: High Copy
Gene/Insert
  Cloning method: Gateway Cloning
Terms and licenses: Academic/Nonprofit Terms; Industry Terms: Not Available to Industry
How to cite: pGWB405 was a gift from Tsuyoshi Nakagawa (Addgene plasmid # 74799 ; http://n2t.net/addgene:74799 ; RRID:Addgene_74799)
