>Addgene plasmid #74799 | pGWB405 | addgene partial sequence | sequence record 152856 | ccdB-Fwd 5'-GCATGATGACCACCGATATG-3'
CTGGGGAATATAAATGTCAGGCTCCCTTATACACAGCCAGTCTGCAGGTCGACCATAGTGACTGGATATG
TTGTGTTTTACAGTATTATGTAGTCTGTTTTTTATGCAAAATCTAATTTAATATATTGATATTTATATCA
TTTTACGTTTCTCGTTCAGCTTTCTTGTACAAAGTGGTTCGATCTANAGGATCCATGGTGAGCAAGGGCG
AGGAGCTGTTCACCGGGGTGGTGCCCATCCTGGTCGAGCTGGACGGCGACGTAAACGGCCACAAGTTCAG
CGTGTCCGGCGAGGGCGAGGGCGATGCCACCTACGGCAAGCTGACCCTGAAGTTCATCTGCACCACCGGC
AAGCTGCCCGTGCCCTGGCCCACCCTCGTGACCACCTTCACCTACGG
